>Addgene plasmid #156082 | THOC3 | addgene full sequence | sequence record 377077 | Addgene NGS Result
GGCTCCGGTGCCCGTCAGTGGGCAGAGCGCACATCGCCCACAGTCCCCGAGAAGTTGGGGGGAGGGGTCG
GCAATTGAACCGGTGCCTAGAGAAGGTGGCGCGGGGTAAACTGGGAAAGTGATGTCGTGTACTGGCTCCG
CCTTTTTCCCGAGGGTGGGGGAGAACCGTATATAAGTGCAGTAGTCGCCGTGAACGTTCTTTTTCGCAAC
GGGTTTGCCGCCAGAACACAGGTAAGTGCCGTGTGTGGTTCCCGCGGGCCTGGCCTCTTTACGGGTTATG
GCCCTTGCGTGCCTTGAATTACTTCCACCTGGCTGCAGTACGTGATTCTTGATCCCGAGCTTCGGGTTGG
AAGTGGGTGGGAGAGTTCGAGGCCTTGCGCTTAAGGAGCCCCTTCGCCTCGTGCTTGAGTTGAGGCCTGG
CCTGGGCGCTGGGGCCGCCGCGTGCGAATCTGGTGGCACCTTCGCGCCTGTCTCGCTGCTTTCGATAAGT
CTCTAGCCATTTAAAATTTTTGATGACCTGCTGCGACGCTTTTTTTCTGGCAAGATAGTCTTGTAAATGC
GGGCCAAGATCTGCACACTGGTATTTCGGTTTTTGGGGCCGCGGGCGGCGACGGGGCCCGTGCGTCCCAG
CGCACATGTTCGGCGAGGCGGGGCCTGCGAGCGCGGCCACCGAGAATCGGACGGGGGTAGTCTCAAGCTG
GCCGGCCTGCTCTGGTGCCTGGCCTCGCGCCGCCGTGTATCGCCCCGCCCTGGGCGGCAAGGCTGGCCCG
GTCGGCACCAGTTGCGTGAGCGGAAAGATGGCCGCTTCCCGGCCCTGCTGCAGGGAGCTCAAAATGGAGG
ACGCGGCGCTCGGGAGAGCGGGCGGGTGAGTCACCCACACAAAGGAAAAGGGCCTTTCCGTCCTCAGCCG
TCGCTTCATGTGACTCCACGGAGTACCGGGCGCCGTCCAGGCACCTCGATTAGTTCTCGAGCTTTTGGAG
TACGTCGTCTTTAGGTTGGGGGGAGGGGTTTTATGCGATGGAGTTTCCCCACACTGAGTGGGTGGAGACT
GAAGTTAGGCCAGCTTGGCACTTGATGTAATTCTCCTTGGAATTTGCCCTTTTTGAGTTTGGATCTTGGT
TCATTCTCAAGCCTCAGACAGTGGTTCAAAGTTTTTTTCTTCCATTTCAGGTGTCGTGAGGAATTAGCTT
GGTACTAATACGACTCACTATAGGGAGACCCAAGCTGGCTAGGTAAGCTTGGTACCGAGCTCGGATCCAC
TAGTCCAGTGTGGTGGAATTCTGCAGATATCAACAAGTTTGTACAAAAAAGTTGGCATGGCGGTCCCCGC
TGCAGCCATGGGGCCCTCGGCGTTGGGCCAGAGCGGCCCCGGCTCGATGGCCCCGTGGTGCTCAGTGAGC
AGCGGCCCGTCGCGCTACGTGCTTGGGATGCAGGAGCTGTTCCGGGGCCACAGCAAGACGCGCGAGTTCC
TGGCGCACAGCGCCAAGGTGCACTCGGTGGCCTGGAGTTGCGACGGGCGTCGCCTAGCCTCGGGGTCCTT
CGACAAGACGGCCAGCGTCTTCTTGCTGGAGAAGGACCGGTTGGTCAAAGAAAACAATTATCGGGGACAT
GGGGATAGTGTGGACCAGCTTTGTTGGCATCCAAGTAATCCTGACCTATTTGTTACGGCGTCTGGAGATA
AAACCATTCGCATCTGGGATGTGAGGACTACAAAATGCATTGCCACTGTGAACACTAAAGGGGAGAACAT
TAATATCTGCTGGAGTCCTGATGGGCAGACCATTGCTGTAGGCAACAAGGATGATGTGGTGACCTTTATT
GATGCCAAGACACACCGTTCCAAAGCAGAAGAGCAGTTCAAGTTCGAGGTCAACGAAATCTCCTGGAACA
ATGACAATAATATGTTCTTCCTGACAAATGGCAATGGTTGTATCAACATCCTCAGCTACCCAGAACTGAA
GCCTGTGCAGTCCATCAACGCCCATCCTTCCAACTGCATCTGTATCAAGTTTGACCCCATGGGGAAGTAC
TTTGCCACAGGAAGTGCAGATGCTTTGGTCAGCCTCTGGGATGTGGATGAGTTAGTGTGTGTTCGGTGCT
TTTCCAGGCTGGATTGGCCTGTAAGAACCCTCAGTTTCAGCCATGATGGGAAAATGCTGGCGTCAGCATC
GGAAGATCATTTTATTGACATTGCTGAAGTGGAGACAGGGGACAAACTATGGGAGGTACAGTGTGAGTCT
CCGACCTTCACAGTGGCGTGGCACCCCAAAAGGCCTCTGCTGGCATTTGCCTGTGATGACAAAGACGGCA
AATATGACAGCAGCCGGGAAGCCGGAACTGTGAAGCTGTTTGGGCTTCCTAATGATTCTTGCCCAACTTT
CTTGTACAAAGTGGTTGATATCCAGCACAGTGGCGGCCGCTCGAGTCTAGAGGGCCCGCGGTTCGAAACC
AGCGGAGGCGGCGGAAGCGGGGGAGGAGGCAGCGGCGGAGGCGGCAGCGGGGGCGGCGGAAGCGCTACCG
GTAAGCCTATCCCTAACCCTCTCCTCGGTCTCGATTCTACGCGTACCGGTATGGCTTCTAACTTTACTCA
GTTCGTTCTCGTCGACAATGGCGGAACTGGCGACGTGACTGTCGCCCCAAGCAACTTCGCTAACGGGGTC
GCTGAATGGATCAGCTCTAACTCGCGATCACAGGCTTACAAAGTAACCTGTAGCGTTCGTCAGAGCTCTG
CGCAGAATCGCAAATACACCATCAAAGTCGAGGTGCCTAAAGTGGCAACCCAGACTGTTGGTGGTGAAGA
GCTTCCTGTAGCCGGATGGAGATCTTACTTAAATATGGAACTAACCATTCCAATTTTCGCCACGAATTCC
GACTGCGAGCTTATTGTTAAGGCAATGCAAGGTCTCCTAAAAGATGGAAACCCGATTCCCTCGGCCATCG
CGGCCAACTCCGGCATCTACGGAGGTGGAGGTGGATCTCGTACGGGTTAGTAATGAGTTTAAACCCGCTG
ATCAGCCTCGACTGTGCCTTCTAGTTGCCAGCCATCTGTTGTTTGCCCCTCCCCCGTGCCTTCCTTGACC
CTGGAAGGTGCCACTCCCACTGTCCTTTCCTAATAAAATGAGGAAATTGCATCGCATTGTCTGAGTAGGT
GTCATTCTATTCTGGGGGGTGGGGTGGGGCAGGACAGCAAGGGGGAGGATTGGGAAGACAATAGCAGGCA
TGCTGGGGATGCGGTGGGCTCTATGGCTTCTGAGGCGGAAAGAACCAGCTGGGGCTCTAGGGGGTATCCC
C
[124 nt withheld, positions 3292-3415]
C
[91 nt withheld, positions 3417-3507]
AGGGTGATGGTTCACGTACCTAGAAGTTCCTATTCCGAAGTTCCTATTCTCTAGAAAGTATAGGAACTTC
CTTGGCCAAAAAGCCTGAACTCACCGCGACGTCTGTCGAGAAGTTTCTGATCGAAAAGTTCGACAGCGTC
TCCGACCTGATGCAGCTCTCGGAGGGCGAAGAATCTCGTGCTTTCAGCTTCGATGTAGGAGGGCGTGGAT
ATGTCCTGCGGGTAAATAGCTGCGCCGATGGTTTCTACAAAGATCGTTATGTTTATCGGCACTTTGCATC
GGCCGCGCTCCCGATTCCGGAAGTGCTTGACATTGGGGAATTCAGCGAGAGCCTGACCTATTGCATCTCC
CGCCGTGCACAGGGTGTCACGTTGCAAGACCTGCCTGAAACCGAACTGCCCGCTGTTCTGCAGCCGGTCG
CGGAGGCCATGGATGCGATCGCTGCGGCCGATCTTAGCCAGACGAGCGGGTTCGGCCCATTCGGACCGCA
AGGAATCGGTCAATACACTACATGGCGTGATTTCATATGCGCGATTGCTGATCCCCATGTGTATCACTGG
CAAACTGTGATGGACGACACCGTCAGTGCGTCCGTCGCGCAGGCTCTCGATGAGCTGATGCTTTGGGCCG
AGGACTGCCCCGAAGTCCGGCACCTCGTGCACGCGGATTTCGGCTCCAACAATGTCCTGACGGACAATGG
CCGCATAACAGCGGTCATTGACTGGAGCGAGGCGATGTTCGGGGATTCCCAATACGAGGTCGCCAACATC
TTCTTCTGGAGGCCGTGGTTGGCTTGTATGGAGCAGCAGACGCGCTACTTCGAGCGGAGGCATCCGGAGC
TTGCAGGATCGCCGCGGCTCCGGGCGTATATGCTCCGCATTGGTCTTGACCAACTCTATCAGAGCTTGGT
TGACGGCAATTTCGATGATGCAGCTTGGGCGCAGGGTCGATGCGACGCAATCGTCCGATCCGGAGCCGGG
ACTGTCGGGCGTACACAAATCGCCCGCAGAAGCGCGGCCGTCTGGACCGATGGCTGTGTAGAAGTACTCG
CCGATAGTGGAAACCGACGCCCCAGCACTCGTCCGAGGGCAAAGGAATAGCACGTACTACGAGATTTCGA
TTCCACCGCCGCCTTCTATGAAAGGTTGGGCTTCGGAATCGTTTTCCGGGACGCCGGCTGGATGATCCTC
CAGCGCGGGGATCTCATGCTGGAGTTCTTCGCCCACCCCAACTTGTTTATTGCAGCTTATAATGGTTACA
AATAAAGCAATAGCATCACAAATTTCACAAATAAAGCATTTTTTTCACTGCATTCTAGTTGTGGTTTGTC
CAAACTCATCAATGTATCTTATCATGTCTGTATACCGTCGACCTCTAGCTAGAGCTTGGCGTAATCATGG
TCATAGCTGTTTCCTGTGTGAAATTGTTATCCGCTCACAATTCCACACAACATACGAGCCGGAAGCATAA
AGTGTAAAGCCTGGGGTGCCTAATGAGTGAGCTAACTCACATTAATTGCGTTGCGCTCACTGCCCGCTTT
CCAGTCGGGAAACCTGTCGTGCCAGCTGCATTAATGAATCGGCCAACGCGCGGGGAGAGGCGGTTTGCGT
ATTGGGCGCTCTTCCGCTTCCTCGCTCACTGACTCGCTGCGCTCGGTCGTTCGGCTGCGGCGAGCGGTAT
CAGCTCACTCAAAGGCGGTAATACGGTTATCCACAGAATCAGGGGATAACGCAGGAAAGAACATGTGAGC
AAAAGGCCAGCAAAAGGCCAGGAACCGTAAAAAGGCCGCGTTGCTGGCGTTTTTCCATAGGCTCCGCCCC
CCTGACGAGCATCACAAAAATCGACGCTCAAGTCAGAGGTGGCGAAACCCGACAGGACTATAAAGATACC
AGGCGTTTCCCCCTGGAAGCTCCCTCGTGCGCTCTCCTGTTCCGACCCTGCCGCTTACCGGATACCTGTC
CGCCTTTCTCCCTTCGGGAAGCGTGGCGCTTTCTCATAGCTCACGCTGTAGGTATCTCAGTTCGGTGTAG
GTCGTTCGCTCCAAGCTGGGCTGTGTGCACGAACCCCCCGTTCAGCCCGACCGCTGCGCCTTATCCGGTA
ACTATCGTCTTGAGTCCAACCCGGTAAGACACGACTTATCGCCACTGGCAGCAGCCACTGGTAACAGGAT
TAGCAGAGCGAGGTATGTAGGCGGTGCTACAGAGTTCTTGAAGTGGTGGCCTAACTACGGCTACACTAGA
AGAACAGTATTTGGTATCTGCGCTCTGCTGAAGCCAGTTACCTTCGGAAAAAGAGTTGGTAGCTCTTGAT
CCGGCAAACAAACCACCGCTGGTAGCGGTGGTTTTTTTGTTTGCAAGCAGCAGATTACGCGCAGAAAAAA
AGGATCTCAAGAAGATCCTTTGATCTTTTCTACGGGGTCTGACGCTCAGTGGAACGAAAACTCACGTTAA
GGGATTTTGGTCATGAGATTATCAAAAAGGATCTTCACCTAGATCCTTTTAAATTAAAAATGAAGTTTTA
AATCAATCTAAAGTATATATGAGTAAACTTGGTCTGACAGTTACCAATGCTTAATCAGTGAGGCACCTAT
CTCAGCGATCTGTCTATTTCGTTCATCCATAGTTGCCTGACTCCCCGTCGTGTAGATAACTACGATACGG
GAGGGCTTACCATCTGGCCCCAGTGCTGCAATGATACCGCGAGACCCACGCTCACCGGCTCCAGATTTAT
CAGCAATAAACCAGCCAGCCGGAAGGGCCGAGCGCAGAAGTGGTCCTGCAACTTTATCCGCCTCCATCCA
GTCTATTAATTGTTGCCGGGAAGCTAGAGTAAGTAGTTCGCCAGTTAATAGTTTGCGCAACGTTGTTGCC
ATTGCTACAGGCATCGTGGTGTCACGCTCGTCGTTTGGTATGGCTTCATTCAGCTCCGGTTCCCAACGAT
CAAGGCGAGTTACATGATCCCCCATGTTGTGCAAAAAAGCGGTTAGCTCCTTCGGTCCTCCGATCGTTGT
CAGAAGTAAGTTGGCCGCAGTGTTATCACTCATGGTTATGGCAGCACTGCATAATTCTCTTACTGTCATG
CCATCCGTAAGATGCTTTTCTGTGACTGGTGAGTACTCAACCAAGTCATTCTGAGAATAGTGTATGCGGC
GACCGAGTTGCTCTTGCCCGGCGTCAATACGGGATAATACCGCGCCACATAGCAGAACTTTAAAAGTGCT
CATCATTGGAAAACGTTCTTCGGGGCGAAAACTCTCAAGGATCTTACCGCTGTTGAGATCCAGTTCGATG
TAACCCACTCGTGCACCCAACTGATCTTCAGCATCTTTTACTTTCACCAGCGTTTCTGGGTGAGCAAAAA
CAGGAAGGCAAAATGCCGCAAAAAAGGGAATAAGGGCGACACGGAAATGTTGAATACTCATACTCTTCCT
TTTTCAATATTATTGAAGCATTTATCAGGGTTATTGTCTCATGAGCGGATACATATTTGAATGTATTTAG
AAAAATAAACAAATAGGGGTTCCGCGCACATTTCCCCGAAAAGTGCCACCTGACGTCGACGGATCGGGAG
ATCTCCCGATCCCCTATGGTGCACTCTCAGTACAATCTGCTCTGATGCCGCATAGTTAAGCCAGTATCTG
CTCCCTGCTTGTGTGTTGGAGGTCGCTGAGTAGTGCGCGAGCAAAATTTAAGCTACAACAAGGCAAGGCT
TGACCGACAATTGCATGAAGAATCTGCTTAGGGTTAGGCGTTTTGCGCTGCTTCGCGATGTACGGGCCAG
ATATACGCGTTGACATTGATTATTGACTAGGCTTTTGCAAAAAGCTTTGCAAAGATGGATAAAGTTTTAA
ACAGAGAGGAATCTTTGCAGCTAATGGACCTTCTAGGTCTTGAAAGGAGTGGGAATT
Features (pLannotate 1.2.2; 24 found; start..end, strand, type, name):
      1..1179    +  promoter       EF-1α promoter: strong constitutive promoter for human elongation factor EF-1α
   1196..1214    +  promoter       T7 promoter: promoter for bacteriophage T7 RNA polymerase
   1294..1311    +  protein_bind   attB1 (fragment): mutant version of attB; core recombination site for the Gateway® BP reaction BP Clonase™
   1317..2369    +  CDS            THOC3: THOC3_HUMAN - Experimental evidence at protein level: Swiss-Prot protein existence level 1. Required for efficient export of polyadenylated RNA and spliced mRNA. Acts as component of the THO subcomplex of the TREX complex which is thought to couple mRNA transcription, processing and nuclear export, and which specifically associates with spliced mRNA and not with unspliced pre-mRNA. TREX is recruited to spliced mRNAs by a transcription-independent mechanism, binds to mRNA upstream of the exon-junction complex (EJC) and is recruited in a splicing- and cap- dependent manner to a region near the 5
   2372..2395    -  protein_bind   attB2: mutant version of attB; recombination site for the Gateway® BP reaction BP Clonase™
   2520..2561    +  CDS            V5 tag: epitope tag from simian virus 5
   2574..2960    +  CDS            MS2: bacteriophage MS2 coat protein binds to a specific stem-loop structure in the viral RNA (Peabody, 1993)
   3022..3246    +  polyA_signal   bGH poly(A) signal: bovine growth hormone polyadenylation signal
   3250..3271    +  promoter       SV40 promoter (fragment): SV40 enhancer and early promoter
   3292..3525    +  rep_origin     f1 ori (fragment) (sequence partly withheld): f1 bacteriophage origin of replication; arrow indicates direction of (+) strand synthesis
   3530..3577    +  protein_bind   FRT: FLP-mediated recombination occurs in the 8-bp core sequence TCTAGAAA (Turan and Bode, 2011). FLP recombinase from the Saccharomyces cerevisiae 2μ plasmid
   3585..4607    +  CDS            HygR: aminoglycoside phosphotransferase from E. coli; aph(4)-Ia; confers resistance to hygromycin
   4617..4742    +  CDS            ble (fragment): BLE_KLEPN - Experimental evidence at protein level: Swiss-Prot protein existence level 1. Binding protein with a strong affinity to the bleomycin family of antibiotics. Binds to CL990; an antimitotic-antibiotic compound. From Klebsiella pneumoniae.
   4737..4858    +  polyA_signal   SV40 poly(A) signal: SV40 polyadenylation signal
   4931..4947    -  protein_bind   lac operator: The lac repressor binds to the lac operator to inhibit transcription in E. coli. This inhibition can be relieved by adding lactose or isopropyl-β-D-thiogalactopyranoside (IPTG). lac repressor encoded by lacI
   4955..4985    -  promoter       lac promoter: promoter for the E. coli lac operon
   5000..5021    -  protein_bind   CAP binding site: CAP binding activates transcription in the presence of cAMP. E. coli catabolite activator protein
   5034..5126    -  CDS            lacI (fragment): lac repressor; lacI; The lac repressor binds to the lac operator to inhibit transcription in E. coli. This inhibition can be relieved by adding lactose or isopropyl-β-D-thiogalactopyranoside (IPTG).
   5309..5897    -  rep_origin     ori: high-copy-number ColE1/pMB1/pBR322/pUC origin of replication
   6068..6928    -  CDS            AmpR: β-lactamase; bla; confers resistance to ampicillin, carbenicillin, and related antibiotics
   6929..7033    -  promoter       AmpR promoter: bla
   7092..7144    -  misc_feature   bom (fragment): basis of mobility region from pBR322
   7299..7317    +  enhancer       CMV enhancer (fragment): human cytomegalovirus immediate early enhancer
   7342..7408    +  CDS            small t antigen (fragment): SV40 (simian virus 40) small t antigen
