[The description below was written by a language model from this plasmid's Addgene catalogue record and pLannotate feature annotations shown in this document.]
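Description:
THOC3 is a mammalian expression plasmid built by Gateway recombination of the human THOC3 open reading frame (about 1.06 kb, no mutations recorded) into the destination backbone E2.pEF5-DEST-FL-V5-MCP. The coding sequence sits between attB1 and attB2 sites downstream of the strong constitutive EF-1α promoter, with a T7 promoter just upstream of the Gateway cassette. It is followed by a V5 epitope tag and the bacteriophage MS2 coat protein (MCP), supplied by the backbone as a C-terminal fusion, and by a bovine growth hormone polyadenylation signal. THOC3 is a component of the THO subcomplex of the TREX complex, which links mRNA transcription, processing and nuclear export.

Because MCP binds a specific MS2 RNA stem-loop, the THOC3-V5-MCP fusion can be artificially recruited to a reporter transcript carrying such hairpins. This fits the stated purpose of an RNA-binding-protein tethering screen, in which many proteins are tested for effects on mRNA stability and translation. The V5 tag allows detection of the fusion protein.

The annotated 7.4 kb sequence also contains an FRT site directly upstream of a hygromycin resistance gene with an SV40 poly(A) signal. No full promoter is annotated in front of this gene, an arrangement typical of vectors designed for FLP-mediated integration into a genomic FRT site, although the record does not state that use. In bacteria the plasmid is maintained by a high-copy ColE1/pUC-type origin and selected with ampicillin through β-lactamase. The remaining annotations are short backbone fragments (f1 ori, lac elements, ble, SV40 and CMV remnants) with no stated function.
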