Addgene plasmid #156082: THOC3
Purpose: For use in RBP tethering screen
Depositing lab: Eugene Yeo. Depositing organization: University of California, San Diego (UCSD). Publication: Large-scale tethered function assays identify factors that regulate mRNA stability and translation. Luo EC, Nathanson JL, Tan FE, Schwartz JL, Schmok JC, Shankar A, Markmiller S, Yee BA, Sathe S, Pratt GA, Scaletta DB, Ha Y, Hill DE, Aigner S, Yeo GW. Nat Struct Mol Biol. 2020 Oct;27(10):989-1000. doi: 10.1038/s41594-020-0477-6. Epub 2020 Aug 17. PubMed 32807991.
Backbone
  Vector backbone: E2.pEF5-DEST-FL-V5-MCP
  Backbone size w/o insert (bp): 7357
  Vector type: Mammalian Expression
Growth in bacteria
  Bacterial resistance: Ampicillin, 100 μg/mL
  Growth temperature: 37°C
  Growth strain: DH5alpha
  Copy number: High Copy
Gene/Insert
  Gene/Insert name: THOC3 (alt name: Accession: BC006849)
  Species: H. sapiens (human)
  Insert size (bp): 1056
  Mutation: none
  Entrez Gene: THOC3 (a.k.a. THO3, hTREX45)
  Promoter: EF-1a
  Tag / fusion protein: V5-MCP (C terminal on backbone)
  Cloning method: Gateway Cloning
  Sequencing primers: 5′ TAATACGACTCACTATAGGG; 3′ gctcgagtctagagggc
Resource information
  A portion of this plasmid was derived from a plasmid made by: DNASU Plasmid Repository Center for Personalized Diagnostics Biodesign Institute
Terms and licenses: Academic/Nonprofit Terms; Industry Terms: Not Available to Industry
How to cite: THOC3 was a gift from Eugene Yeo (Addgene plasmid # 156082 ; http://n2t.net/addgene:156082 ; RRID:Addgene_156082)
