>Addgene plasmid #156082 | THOC3 | depositor partial sequence | sequence record 301485 | Insert Sequence
ATGGCGGTCCCCGCTGCAGCCATGGGGCCCTCGGCGTTGGGCCAGAGCGGCCCCGGCTCGATGGCCCCGT
GGTGCTCAGTGAGCAGCGGCCCGTCGCGCTACGTGCTTGGGATGCAGGAGCTGTTCCGGGGCCACAGCAA
GACGCGCGAGTTCCTGGCGCACAGCGCCAAGGTGCACTCGGTGGCCTGGAGTTGCGACGGGCGTCGCCTA
GCCTCGGGGTCCTTCGACAAGACGGCCAGCGTCTTCTTGCTGGAGAAGGACCGGTTGGTCAAAGAAAACA
ATTATCGGGGACATGGGGATAGTGTGGACCAGCTTTGTTGGCATCCAAGTAATCCTGACCTATTTGTTAC
GGCGTCTGGAGATAAAACCATTCGCATCTGGGATGTGAGGACTACAAAATGCATTGCCACTGTGAACACT
AAAGGGGAGAACATTAATATCTGCTGGAGTCCTGATGGGCAGACCATTGCTGTAGGCAACAAGGATGATG
TGGTGACCTTTATTGATGCCAAGACACACCGTTCCAAAGCAGAAGAGCAGTTCAAGTTCGAGGTCAACGA
AATCTCCTGGAACAATGACAATAATATGTTCTTCCTGACAAATGGCAATGGTTGTATCAACATCCTCAGC
TACCCAGAACTGAAGCCTGTGCAGTCCATCAACGCCCATCCTTCCAACTGCATCTGTATCAAGTTTGACC
CCATGGGGAAGTACTTTGCCACAGGAAGTGCAGATGCTTTGGTCAGCCTCTGGGATGTGGATGAGTTAGT
GTGTGTTCGGTGCTTTTCCAGGCTGGATTGGCCTGTAAGAACCCTCAGTTTCAGCCATGATGGGAAAATG
CTGGCGTCAGCATCGGAAGATCATTTTATTGACATTGCTGAAGTGGAGACAGGGGACAAACTATGGGAGG
TACAGTGTGAGTCTCCGACCTTCACAGTGGCGTGGCACCCCAAAAGGCCTCTGCTGGCATTTGCCTGTGA
TGACAAAGACGGCAAATATGACAGCAGCCGGGAAGCCGGAACTGTGAAGCTGTTTGGGCTTCCTAATGAT
TCTTGA
